>Addgene plasmid #121380 | pUC57-Kan_US71_00000121 | depositor full sequence | sequence record 238279 | pUC57-Kan_US71_00000121 sequence 2880 bps
TCGCGCGTTTCGGTGATGACGGTGAAAACCTCTGACACATGCAGCTCCCGGAGACGGTCACAGCTTGTCT
GTAAGCGGATGCCGGGAGCAGACAAGCCCGTCAGGGCGCGTCAGCGGGTGTTGGCGGGTGTCGGGGCTGG
CTTAACTATGCGGCATCAGAGCAGATTGTACTGAGAGTGCACCATATGCGGTGTGAAATACCGCACAGAT
GCGTAAGGAGAAAATACCGCATCAGGCGCCATTCGCCATTCAGGCTGCGCAACTGTTGGGAAGGGCGATC
GGTGCGGGCCTCTTCGCTATTACGCCAGCTGGCGAAAGGGGGATGTGCTGCAAGGCGATTAAGTTGGGTA
ACGCCAGGGTTTTCCCAGTCACGACGTTGTAAAACGACGGCCAGTGAATTGACGCGTATTGGGATGGAAC
TTGGTCTCTAAGCTCAAACAATAAAAGATGGAGCTGGTTCAAAACCTTTAACTTTCAAACCAGATCTCAA
TGGTGGATCACATTCAGCAGCACCACAATCAAAAGAATGAGCTCTACAAGTAAATTCATGACCATTATGA
GTTTTTCTAGTCATCCAAGAACCATCAACAGAATAACCATAAGCAACAACATTATCATTATAATCCAAAA
CTTTCCAAGTACATCTTTCAACCATTAGAGACCAAGTTCATCCCAATGGCGCGCCGAGCTTGGCTCGAGC
ATGGTCATAGCTGTTTCCTGTGTGAAATTGTTATCCGCTCACAATTCCACACAACATACGAGCCGGAAGC
ATAAAGTGTAAAGCCTGGGGTGCCTAATGAGTGAGCTAACTCACATTAATTGCGTTGCGCTCACTGCCCG
CTTTCCAGTCGGGAAACCTGTCGTGCCAGCTGCATTAATGAATCGGCCAACGCGCGGGGAGAGGCGGTTT
GCGTATTGGGCGCTCTTCCGCTTCCTCGCTCACTGACTCGCTGCGCTCGGTCGTTCGGCTGCGGCGAGCG
GTATCAGCTCACTCAAAGGCGGTAATACGGTTATCCACAGAATCAGGGGATAACGCAGGAAAGAACATGT
GAGCAAAAGGCCAGCAAAAGGCCAGGAACCGTAAAAAGGCCGCGTTGCTGGCGTTTTTCCATAGGCTCCG
CCCCCCTGACGAGCATCACAAAAATCGACGCTCAAGTCAGAGGTGGCGAAACCCGACAGGACTATAAAGA
TACCAGGCGTTTCCCCCTGGAAGCTCCCTCGTGCGCTCTCCTGTTCCGACCCTGCCGCTTACCGGATACC
TGTCCGCCTTTCTCCCTTCGGGAAGCGTGGCGCTTTCTCATAGCTCACGCTGTAGGTATCTCAGTTCGGT
GTAGGTCGTTCGCTCCAAGCTGGGCTGTGTGCACGAACCCCCCGTTCAGCCCGACCGCTGCGCCTTATCC
GGTAACTATCGTCTTGAGTCCAACCCGGTAAGACACGACTTATCGCCACTGGCAGCAGCCACTGGTAACA
GGATTAGCAGAGCGAGGTATGTAGGCGGTGCTACAGAGTTCTTGAAGTGGTGGCCTAACTACGGCTACAC
TAGAAGAACAGTATTTGGTATCTGCGCTCTGCTGAAGCCAGTTACCTTCGGAAAAAGAGTTGGTAGCTCT
TGATCCGGCAAACAAACCACCGCTGGTAGCGGTGGTTTTTTTGTTTGCAAGCAGCAGATTACGCGCAGAA
AAAAAGGATCTCAAGAAGATCCTTTGATCTTTTCTACGGGGTCTGACGCTCAGTGGAACGAAAACTCACG
TTAAGGGATTTTGGTCATGAGATTATCAAAAAGGATCTTCACCTAGATCCTTTTAAATTAAAAATGAAGT
TTTAAATCAATCTAAAGTATATATGAGTAAACTTGGTCTGACAGTTAGAAAAACTCATCGAGCATCAAAT
GAAACTGCAATTTATTCATATCAGGATTATCAATACCATATTTTTGAAAAAGCCGTTTCTGTAATGAAGG
AGAAAACTCACCGAGGCAGTTCCATAGGATGGCAAGATCCTGGTATCGGTCTGCGATTCCGACTCGTCCA
ACATCAATACAACCTATTAATTTCCCCTCGTCAAAAATAAGGTTATCAAGTGAGAAATCACCATGAGTGA
CGACTGAATCCGGTGAGAATGGCAAAAGTTTATGCATTTCTTTCCAGACTTGTTCAACAGGCCAGCCATT
ACGCTCGTCATCAAAATCACTCGCATCAACCAAACCGTTATTCATTCGTGATTGCGCCTGAGCGAGACGA
AATACGCGATCGCTGTTAAAAGGACAATTACAAACAGGAATCGAATGCAACCGGCGCAGGAACACTGCCA
GCGCATCAACAATATTTTCACCTGAATCAGGATATTCTTCTAATACCTGGAATGCTGTTTTCCCAGGGAT
CGCAGTGGTGAGTAACCATGCATCATCAGGAGTACGGATAAAATGCTTGATGGTCGGAAGAGGCATAAAT
TCCGTCAGCCAGTTTAGTCTGACCATCTCATCTGTAACATCATTGGCAACGCTACCTTTGCCATGTTTCA
GAAACAACTCTGGCGCATCGGGCTTCCCATACAATCGATAGATTGTCGCACCTGATTGCCCGACATTATC
GCGAGCCCATTTATACCCATATAAATCAGCATCCATGTTGGAATTTAATCGCGGCCTAGAGCAAGACGTT
TCCCGTTGAATATGGCTCATACTCTTCCTTTTTCAATATTATTGAAGCATTTATCAGGGTTATTGTCTCA
TGAGCGGATACATATTTGAATGTATTTAGAAAAATAAACAAATAGGGGTTCCGCGCACATTTCCCCGAAA
AGTGCCACCTGACGTCTAAGAAACCATTATTATCATGACATTAACCTATAAAAATAGGCGTATCACGAGG
CCCTTTCGTC
Features (pLannotate 1.2.2; 10 found; start..end, strand, type, name):
    137..236     +  misc_feature   bom (fragment): basis of mobility region from pBR322
    242..399     -  CDS            lacZα (fragment): LacZα fragment of β-galactosidase; lacZ fragment
    728..744     -  protein_bind   lac operator: The lac repressor binds to the lac operator to inhibit transcription in E. coli. This inhibition can be relieved by adding lactose or isopropyl-β-D-thiogalactopyranoside (IPTG). lac repressor encoded by lacI
    752..782     -  promoter       lac promoter: promoter for the E. coli lac operon
    797..818     -  protein_bind   CAP binding site: CAP binding activates transcription in the presence of cAMP. E. coli catabolite activator protein
    831..923     -  CDS            lacI (fragment): lac repressor; lacI; The lac repressor binds to the lac operator to inhibit transcription in E. coli. This inhibition can be relieved by adding lactose or isopropyl-β-D-thiogalactopyranoside (IPTG).
   1106..1694    -  rep_origin     ori: high-copy-number ColE1/pMB1/pBR322/pUC origin of replication
   1865..2680    -  CDS            KanR: aminoglycoside phosphotransferase; aph(3')-Ia; confers resistance to kanamycin in bacteria or G418 (Geneticin®) in eukaryotes
   2681..2785    -  promoter       AmpR promoter: bla
   2880..35      +  CDS            rop (fragment) (across the origin): Rop protein, which maintains plasmids at low copy number; rop
