[The description below was written by a language model from this plasmid's Addgene catalogue record and pLannotate feature annotations shown in this document.]
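Description:
pUC57-Kan_US71_00000121 is a small, high-copy bacterial cloning plasmid that serves as a Level 0 module for Golden Gate assembly. It is built on the pUC57-Kan backbone and propagated in E. coli through a ColE1/pUC-type origin of replication. Selection is with kanamycin, conferred by an aminoglycoside phosphotransferase gene (aph(3')-Ia) that the annotation places downstream of the bla (AmpR) promoter. The feature table also picks up short backbone remnants: fragments of bom, rop and lacI, which are not expected to be functional as partial sequences.

The payload is the insert US71_00000121, for which the record gives Magnaporthe oryzae (the rice blast fungus) as the source organism, although this is entered in the mutation field. The associated publication describes a clone collection of M. oryzae effectors sharing sequence and structural similarity across host-specific lineages, so this insert is presumably one such effector candidate. The record does not describe its product or function. The insert was placed at the EcoRV site within the lacZα region. This fits the annotation, which shows only a lacZα fragment separated by an unannotated gap of roughly 330 bp from the lac promoter, operator and CAP binding site. That gap is where the insert would lie, but the insert itself is not annotated, and the lacZ marker listed reflects the backbone's blue/white screening system. The difference between total and backbone sizes implies an insert of about 250 bp.

No eukaryotic promoter, tag or terminator is present, which suits a Level 0 part: the plasmid stores a sequence-verifiable module, flanked by M13 primer sites, to be released and combined with other parts into higher-level expression constructs. The Type IIS enzyme and overhangs used are not stated.
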