Addgene plasmid #121380: pUC57-Kan_US71_00000121
Purpose: Level 0 Golden-Gate compatible vector
Depositing lab: Sophien Kamoun. Depositing organization: Sainsbury Laboratory, Norwich. Publication: A Clone Resource of Magnaporthe oryzae Effectors That Share Sequence and Structural Similarities Across Host-Specific Lineages. Petit-Houdenot Y, Langner T, Harant A, Win J, Kamoun S. Mol Plant Microbe Interact. 2020 Aug;33(8):1032-1035. doi: 10.1094/MPMI-03-20-0052-A. Epub 2020 Jun 22. PubMed 32460610.
Backbone
  Vector backbone: pUC57-Kan
  Backbone size w/o insert (bp): 2626
  Vector type: Golden Gate
  Selectable markers: lacZ
Growth in bacteria
  Bacterial resistance: Kanamycin, 50 μg/mL
  Growth temperature: 37°C
  Growth strain: DH5alpha
  Copy number: High Copy
Gene/Insert
  Gene/Insert name: US71_00000121
  Mutation: Magnaporthe oryzae
  Cloning method: Restriction Enzyme; 5′ cloning site EcoRV (unknown if destroyed); 3′ cloning site EcoRV (unknown if destroyed)
  Sequencing primers: 5′ M13Fw; 3′ M13Rv
Terms and licenses: Academic/Nonprofit Terms; Industry Terms: Not Available to Industry
How to cite: pUC57-Kan_US71_00000121 was a gift from Sophien Kamoun (Addgene plasmid # 121380 ; http://n2t.net/addgene:121380 ; RRID:Addgene_121380)
