>Addgene plasmid #121380 | pUC57-Kan_US71_00000121 | depositor partial sequence | sequence record 231012 | US71_00000121
TTGGTCTCTAATGGTTGAAAGATGTACTTGGAAAGTTTTGGATTATAATGATAATGTTGTTGCTTATGGT
TATTCTGTTGATGGTTCTTGGATGACTAGAAAAACTCATAATGGTCATGAATTTACTTGTAGAGCTCATT
CTTTTGATTGTGGTGCTGCTGAATGTGATCCACCATTGAGATCTGGTTTGAAAGTTAAAGGTTTTGAACC
AGCTCCATCTTTTATTGTTTGAGCTTAGAGACCAA
