>Addgene plasmid #121380 | pUC57-Kan_US71_00000121 | depositor partial sequence | sequence record 231013 | empty_vector
TCGCGCGTTTCGGTGATGACGGTGAAAACCTCTGACACATGCAGCTCCCGGAGACGGTCACAGCTTGTCT
GTAAGCGGATGCCGGGAGCAGACAAGCCCGTCAGGGCGCGTCAGCGGGTGTTGGCGGGTGTCGGGGCTGG
CTTAACTATGCGGCATCAGAGCAGATTGTACTGAGAGTGCACCATATGCGGTGTGAAATACCGCACAGAT
GCGTAAGGAGAAAATACCGCATCAGGCGCCATTCGCCATTCAGGCTGCGCAACTGTTGGGAAGGGCGATC
GGTGCGGGCCTCTTCGCTATTACGCCAGCTGGCGAAAGGGGGATGTGCTGCAAGGCGATTAAGTTGGGTA
ACGCCAGGGTTTTCCCAGTCACGACGTTGTAAAACGACGGCCAGTGAATTGACGCGTATTGGGATATCCC
AATGGCGCGCCGAGCTTGGCTCGAGCATGGTCATAGCTGTTTCCTGTGTGAAATTGTTATCCGCTCACAA
TTCCACACAACATACGAGCCGGAAGCATAAAGTGTAAAGCCTGGGGTGCCTAATGAGTGAGCTAACTCAC
ATTAATTGCGTTGCGCTCACTGCCCGCTTTCCAGTCGGGAAACCTGTCGTGCCAGCTGCATTAATGAATC
GGCCAACGCGCGGGGAGAGGCGGTTTGCGTATTGGGCGCTCTTCCGCTTCCTCGCTCACTGACTCGCTGC
GCTCGGTCGTTCGGCTGCGGCGAGCGGTATCAGCTCACTCAAAGGCGGTAATACGGTTATCCACAGAATC
AGGGGATAACGCAGGAAAGAACATGTGAGCAAAAGGCCAGCAAAAGGCCAGGAACCGTAAAAAGGCCGCG
TTGCTGGCGTTTTTCCATAGGCTCCGCCCCCCTGACGAGCATCACAAAAATCGACGCTCAAGTCAGAGGT
GGCGAAACCCGACAGGACTATAAAGATACCAGGCGTTTCCCCCTGGAAGCTCCCTCGTGCGCTCTCCTGT
TCCGACCCTGCCGCTTACCGGATACCTGTCCGCCTTTCTCCCTTCGGGAAGCGTGGCGCTTTCTCATAGC
TCACGCTGTAGGTATCTCAGTTCGGTGTAGGTCGTTCGCTCCAAGCTGGGCTGTGTGCACGAACCCCCCG
TTCAGCCCGACCGCTGCGCCTTATCCGGTAACTATCGTCTTGAGTCCAACCCGGTAAGACACGACTTATC
GCCACTGGCAGCAGCCACTGGTAACAGGATTAGCAGAGCGAGGTATGTAGGCGGTGCTACAGAGTTCTTG
AAGTGGTGGCCTAACTACGGCTACACTAGAAGAACAGTATTTGGTATCTGCGCTCTGCTGAAGCCAGTTA
CCTTCGGAAAAAGAGTTGGTAGCTCTTGATCCGGCAAACAAACCACCGCTGGTAGCGGTGGTTTTTTTGT
TTGCAAGCAGCAGATTACGCGCAGAAAAAAAGGATCTCAAGAAGATCCTTTGATCTTTTCTACGGGGTCT
GACGCTCAGTGGAACGAAAACTCACGTTAAGGGATTTTGGTCATGAGATTATCAAAAAGGATCTTCACCT
AGATCCTTTTAAATTAAAAATGAAGTTTTAAATCAATCTAAAGTATATATGAGTAAACTTGGTCTGACAG
TTAGAAAAACTCATCGAGCATCAAATGAAACTGCAATTTATTCATATCAGGATTATCAATACCATATTTT
TGAAAAAGCCGTTTCTGTAATGAAGGAGAAAACTCACCGAGGCAGTTCCATAGGATGGCAAGATCCTGGT
ATCGGTCTGCGATTCCGACTCGTCCAACATCAATACAACCTATTAATTTCCCCTCGTCAAAAATAAGGTT
ATCAAGTGAGAAATCACCATGAGTGACGACTGAATCCGGTGAGAATGGCAAAAGTTTATGCATTTCTTTC
CAGACTTGTTCAACAGGCCAGCCATTACGCTCGTCATCAAAATCACTCGCATCAACCAAACCGTTATTCA
TTCGTGATTGCGCCTGAGCGAGACGAAATACGCGATCGCTGTTAAAAGGACAATTACAAACAGGAATCGA
ATGCAACCGGCGCAGGAACACTGCCAGCGCATCAACAATATTTTCACCTGAATCAGGATATTCTTCTAAT
ACCTGGAATGCTGTTTTCCCAGGGATCGCAGTGGTGAGTAACCATGCATCATCAGGAGTACGGATAAAAT
GCTTGATGGTCGGAAGAGGCATAAATTCCGTCAGCCAGTTTAGTCTGACCATCTCATCTGTAACATCATT
GGCAACGCTACCTTTGCCATGTTTCAGAAACAACTCTGGCGCATCGGGCTTCCCATACAATCGATAGATT
GTCGCACCTGATTGCCCGACATTATCGCGAGCCCATTTATACCCATATAAATCAGCATCCATGTTGGAAT
TTAATCGCGGCCTAGAGCAAGACGTTTCCCGTTGAATATGGCTCATACTCTTCCTTTTTCAATATTATTG
AAGCATTTATCAGGGTTATTGTCTCATGAGCGGATACATATTTGAATGTATTTAGAAAAATAAACAAATA
GGGGTTCCGCGCACATTTCCCCGAAAAGTGCCACCTGACGTCTAAGAAACCATTATTATCATGACATTAA
CCTATAAAAATAGGCGTATCACGAGGCCCTTTCGTC
