>Addgene plasmid #121380 | pUC57-Kan_US71_00000121 | addgene partial sequence | sequence record 238280 | M13-F20 5'-TGTAAAACGACGGCCAGT-3'
GGTCTCTAAGCTCAAACAATAAAAGATGGAGCTGGTTCAAAACCTTTAACTTTCAAACCAGATCTCAATG
GTGGATCACATTCAGCAGCACCACAATCAAAAGAATGAGCTCTACAAGTAAATTCATGACCATTATGAGT
TTTTCTAGTCATCCAAGAACCATCAACAGAATAACCATAAGCAACAACATTATCATTATAATCCAAAACT
TTCCAAGTACATCTTTCAACCATTAGAGACCAAGTTCATCCCAATGGCGCGCCGAGCTTGGCTCGAGCAT
GGTCATAGCTGTTTCCTGTGTGAAATTGTTATCCGCTCACAATTCCACACAACATACGAGCCGGAAGCAT
AAAGTGTAAAGCCTGGGGTGCCTAATGAGTGAGCTAACTCACATTAATTGCGTTGCGCTCACTGCCCGCT
TTCCAGTCGGGAAACCTGTCGTGCCAGCTGCATTAATGAATCGGCCAACGCGCGGGGAGAGGCGGTTTGC
GTATTGGGCGCTCTTCCGCTTCCTCGCTCACTGACTCGCTGCGCTCGGTCGTTCGGCTGCGGCGAGCGGT
ATCAGCTCACTCAAAGGCGGTAATACGGTTATCCACAGAATCAGGGGATAACGCAGGAAAGAACATGTGA
GCAAAAGGCCAGCAAAAGGCCAGGAACCGTAAAAAGGCCGCGTTGCTGGCGTTTTTCCATAGGCTCCGCC
CCCCTGACGAGCATCACAAAAATCGACGCTCAAGTCAGAGGTGGCGAAACCCGACAGGACTATAAAGATA
CCAGGCGTTTCCCCCTGGAAGCTCCCTCGTGCGCTCTCCTGTTCCGACCCTGCCGCTTACCGGATACCTG
TCCGCCTTTCTCCCTTCGGGAAGCGTGGCGCTTTCTCATAGCTCACGCTGTAGG
